>Addgene plasmid #114468 | pTriEX Tom20 mVenus BoLD | depositor full sequence | sequence record 216066 | pTriEX Tom20 mVenus BoLD sequence 6055 bps
AACTGTTACATTGCAAACGTGGTTTCGTGTGCCAAGTGTGAAAACCGATGTTTAATCAAGGCTCTGACGC
ATTTCTACAACCACGACTCCAAGTGTGTGGGTGAAGTCATGCATCTTTTAATCAAATCCCAAGATGTGTA
TAAACCACCAAACTGCCAAAAAATGAAAACTGTCGACAAGCTCTGTCCGTTTGCTGGCAACTGCAAGGGT
CTCAATCCTATTTGTAATTATTGAATAATAAAACAATTATAAATGTCAAATTTGTTTTTTATTAACGATA
CAAACCAAACGCAACAAGAACATTTGTAGTATTATCTATAATTGAAAACGCGTAGTTATAATCGCTGAGG
TAATATTTAAAATCATTTTCAAATGATTCACAGTTAATTTGCGACAATATAATTTTATTTTCACATAAAC
TAGACGCCTTGTCGTCTTCTTCTTCGTATTCCTTCTCTTTTTCATTTTTCTCTTCATAAAAATTAACATA
GTTATTATCGTATCCATATATGTATCTATCGTATAGAGTAAATTTTTTGTTGTCATAAATATATATGTCT
TTTTTAATGGGGTGTATAGTACCGCTGCGCATAGTTTTTCTGTAATTTACAACAGTGCTATTTTCTGGTA
GTTCTTCGGAGTGTGTTGCTTTAATTATTAAATTTATATAATCAATGAATTTGGGATCGTCGGTTTTGTA
CAATATGTTGCCGGCATAGTACGCAGCTTCTTCTAGTTCAATTACACCATTTTTTAGCAGCACCGGATTA
ACATAACTTTCCAAAATGTTGTACGAACCGTTAAACAAAAACAGTTCACCTCCCTTTTCTATACTATTGT
CTGCGAGCAGTTGTTTGTTGTTAAAAATAACAGCCATTGTAATGAGACGCACAAACTAATATCACAAACT
GGAAATGTCTATCAATATATAGTTGCTGATGGCCGGCCTATTAATAGTAATCAATTACGGGGTCATTAGT
TCATAGCCCATATATGGAGTTCCGCGTTACATAACTTACGGTAAATGGCCCGCCTGGCTGACCGCCCAAC
GACCCCCGCCCATTGACGTCAATAATGACGTATGTTCCCATAGTAACGCCAATAGGGACTTTCCATTGAC
GTCAATGGGTGGAGTATTTACGGTAAACTGCCCACTTGGCAGTACATCAAGTGTATCATATGCCAAGTCC
GCCCCCTATTGACGTCAATGACGGTAAATGGCCCGCCTGGCATTATGCCCAGTACATGACCTTACGGGAC
TTTCCTACTTGGCAGTACATCTACGTATTAGTCATCGCTATTACCATGCTGATGCGGTTTTGGCAGTACA
CCAATGGGCGTGGATAGCGGTTTGACTCACGGGGATTTCCAAGTCTCCACCCCATTGACGTCAATGGGAG
TTTGTTTTGGCACCAAAATCAACGGGACTTTCCAAAATGTCGTAATAACCCCGCCCCGTTGACGCAAATG
GGCGGTAGGCGTGTACGGTGGGAGGTCTATATAAGCAGACGTCGTTTAGTGAACCGTCAGATCACTAGAT
GCTTTATTGCGGTAGTTTATCACAGTTAAATTGCTAACGCCAGTCTCGAACTTAACGTGCAGAAGTTGGT
CGTGAGGCACTGGGCAGGTAAGTATCGGGCCCTTTGTGCGGGGGGAGCGGCTCGGGGCTGTCCGCGGGGG
GACGGCTGCCTTCGGGGGGGACGGGGCAGGGCGGGGTTCGGCTTCTGGCGTGTGACCGGCGGCTCTAGAG
CCTCTGCTAACCATGTTCATGCCTTCTTCTTTTTCCTACAGCTCCTGGGCAACGTGCTGGTTATTGTGCT
GTCTCATCATTTTGGCAAAGAATTGGATCGGACCGAAATTAATACGACTCACTATAGGGGAATTGTGAGC
GGATAACAATTCCCCGGAGTTAATCCGGGACCTTTAATTCAACCCAACACAATATATTATAGTTAAATAA
GAATTATTATCAAATCATTTGTATATTAATTAAAATACTATACTGTAAATTACATTTTATTTACAATCAA
AGGAGATATACCATGGTGGGCCGCAACAGCGCGATTGCAGCTGGAGTGTGCGGCGCGCTGTTCATTGGCT
ATTGCATTTACTTTGATCGCAAACGCCGCAGCGATCCGAACTTTAAATCTAGAGTGAGCAAGGGCGAGGA
GCTGTTCACCGGGGTGGTGCCCATCCTGGTCGAGCTGGACGGCGACGTAAACGGCCACAAGTTCAGCGTG
TCCGGCGAGGGCGAGGGCGATGCCACCTACGGCAAGCTGACCCTGAAGTTCATCAGCACCACCGGCAAGC
TGCCCGTGCCCTGGCCCACCCTCGTGACCACCCTCGGCTACGGCCTGCAGTGCTTCGCCCGCTACCCCGA
CCACATGAAGCAGCACGACTTCTTCAAGTCCGCCATGCCCGAAGGCTACGTCCAGGAGCGCACCATCTTC
TTCAAGGACGACGGCAACTACAAGACCCGCGCCGAGGTGAAGTTCGAGGGCGACACCCTGGTGAACCGCA
TCGAGCTGAAGGGCATCGACTTCAAGGAGGACGGCAACATCCTGGGGCACAAGCTGGAGTACAACTACAA
CAGCCACAACGTCTATATCACCGCCGACAAGCAGAAGAACGGCATCAAGGCAAACTTCAAGATCCGCCAC
AACATCGAGGACGGCGGCGTGCAGCTCGCCGACCACTACCAGCAGAACACCCCCATCGGCGACGGCCCCG
TGCTGCTGCCCGACAACCACTACCTGAGCTACCAGTCCAAACTGAGCAAAGACCCCAACGAGAAGCGCGA
TCACATGGTCCTGCTGGAGTTCGTGACCGCCGCCGGGATCACTCTCGGCATGGACGAGCTGTACAAGGGT
TCTGGAAGTGGATCCATGGTGGATAACAAACTGGCCACGATTGACCAGTGGCTGCTGAAAAACGCGAAAG
AAGATGCTATTGCAGAACTGAAAAAGGCTGGTATCACCCAGGACTATCTGTTCAACCGTATCAATGAGGC
GCATTTTGTGAATCAGGTTAACGTGCGGAAGAACGTGATCCTGAAAGCTCACGCCGGTGGTTCTGGTGGT
AGCCATCATCATCATCATCATGGCGGTGAAAATCTGTATTTCCAGGGCGGCCGCGACTACAAGGACGACG
ACGACAAATAAAAGCTTGCGGCCGCACAGCTGTATACACGTGCAAGCCAGCCAGAACTCGCCCCGGAAGA
CCCCGAGGATCTCGAGCACCACCATCACCATCACCATCACTAAGTGATTAACCTCAGGTGCAGGCTGCCT
ATCAGAAGGTGGTGGCTGGTGTGGCCAATGCCCTGGCTCACAAATACCACTGAGATCGATCTTTTTCCCT
CTGCCAAAAATTATGGGGACATCATGAAGCCCCTTGAGCATCTGACTTCTGGCTAATAAAGGAAATTTAT
TTTCATTGCAATAGTGTGTTGGAATTTTTTGTGTCTCTCACTCGGAAGGACATATGGGAGGGCAAATCAT
TTAAAACATCAGAATGAGTATTTGGTTTAGAGTTTGGCAACATATGCCCATATGTAACTAGCATAACCCC
TTGGGGCCTCTAAACGGGTCTTGAGGGGTTTTTTGCTGAAAGCATGCGGAGGAAATTCTCCTTGAAGTTT
CCCTGGTGTTCAAAGTAAAGGAGTTTGCACCAGACGCACCTCTGTTCACTGGTCCGGCGTATTAAAACAC
GATACATTGTTATTAGTACATTTATTAAGCGCTAGATTCTGTGCGTTGTTGATTTACAGACAATTGTTGT
ACGTATTTTAATAATTCATTAAATTTATAATCTTTAGGGTGGTATGTTAGAGCGAAAATCAAATGATTTT
CAGCGTCTTTATATCTGAATTTAAATATTAAATCCTCAATAGATTTGTAAAATAGGTTTCGATTAGTTTC
AAACAAGGGTTGTTTTTCCGAACCGATGGCTGGACTATCTAATGGATTTTCGCTCAACGCCACAAAACTT
GCCAAATCTTGTAGCAGCAATCTAGCTTTGTCGATATTCGTTTGTGTTTTGTTTTGTAATAAAGGTTCGA
CGTCGTTCAAAATATTATGCGCTTTTGTATTTCTTTCATCACTGTCGTTAGTGTACAATTGACTCGACGT
AAACACGTTAAATAGAGCTTGGACATATTTAACATCGGGCGTGTTAGCTTTATTAGGCCGATTATCGTCG
TCGTCCCAACCCTCGTCGTTAGAAGTTGCTTCCGAAGACGATTTTGCCATAGCCACACGACGCCTATTAA
TTGTGTCGGCTAACACGTCCGCGATCAAATTTGTAGTTGAGCTTTTTGGAATTGCGATCGCATAACTTCG
TATAGCATACATTATACGAAGTTATAAGCTCGGAACGCTGCGCTCGGTCGTTCGGCTGCGGCGAGCGGTA
TCAGCTCACTCAAAGGCGGTAATACGGTTATCCACAGAATCAGGGGATAACGCAGGAAAGAACATGTGAG
CAAAAGGCCAGCAAAAGGCCAGGAACCGTAAAAAGGCCGCGTTGCTGGCGTTTTTCCATAGGCTCCGCCC
CCTGACGAGCATCACAAAAATCGACGCTCAAGTCAGAGGTGGCGAAACCCGACAGGACTATAAAGATACC
AGGCGTTTCCCCCTGGAAGCTCCCTCGTGCGCTCTCCTGTTCCGACCCTGCCGCTTACCGGATACCTGTC
CGCCTTTCTCCCTTCGGGAAGCGTGGCGCTTTCTCAATGCTCACGCTGTAGGTATCTCAGTTCGGTGTAG
GTCGTTCGCTCCAAGCTGGGCTGTGTGCACGAACCCCCCGTTCAGCCCGACCGCTGCGCCTTATCCGGTA
ACTATCGTCTTGAGTCCAACCCGGTAAGACACGACTTATCGCCACTGGCAGCAGCCACTGGTAACAGGAT
TAGCAGAGCGAGGTATGTAGGCGGTGCTACAGAGTTCTTGAAGTGGTGGCCTAACTACGGCTACACTAGA
AGAACAGTATTTGGTATCTGCGCTCTGCTGAAGCCAGTTACCTTCGGAAAAAGAGTTGGTAGCTCTTGAT
CCGGCAAACAAACCACCGCTGGTAGCGGTGGTTTTTTTGTTTGCAAGCAGCAGATTACGCGCAGAAAAAA
AGGATCTCAAGAAGATCCTTTGTTACCAATGCTTAATCAGTGAGGCACCTATCTCAGCGATCTGTCTATT
TCGTTCATCCATAGTTGCCTGACTCCCCGTCGTGTAGATAACTACGATACGGGAGGGCTTACCATCTGGC
CCCAGTGCTGCAATGATACCGCGAGACCCACGCTCACCGGCTCCAGATTTATCAGCAATAAACCAGCCAG
CCGGAAGGGCCGAGCGCAGAAGTGGTCCTGCAACTTTATCCGCCTCCATCCAGTCTATTAATTGTTGCCG
GGAAGCTAGAGTAAGTAGTTCGCCAGTTAATAGTTTGCGCAACGTTGTTGCCATTGCTACAGGCATCGTG
GTGTCACGCTCGTCGTTTGGTATGGCTTCATTCAGCTCCGGTTCCCAACGATCAAGGCGAGTTACATGAT
CCCCCATGTTGTGCAAAAAAGCGGTTAGCTCCTTCGGTCCTCCGATCGTTGTCAGAAGTAAGTTGGCCGC
AGTGTTATCACTCATGGTTATGGCAGCACTGCATAATTCTCTTACTGTCATGCCATCCGTAAGATGCTTT
TCTGTGACTGGTGAGTACTCAACCAAGTCATTCTGAGAATAGTGTATGCGGCGACCGAGTTGCTCTTGCC
CGGCGTCAATACGGGATAATACCGCGCCACATAGCAGAACTTTAAAAGTGCTCATCATTGGAAAACGTTC
TTCGGGGCGAAAACTCTCAAGGATCTTACCGCTGTTGAGATCCAGTTCGATGTAACCCACTCGTGCACCC
AACTGATCTTCAGCATCTTTTACTTTCACCAGCGTTTCTGGGTGAGCAAAAACAGGAAGGCAAAATGCCG
CAAAAAAGGGAATAAGGGCGACACGGAAATGTTGAATACTCATACTCTTCCTTTTTCAATATTATTGAAG
CATTTATCAGGGTTATTGTCTCATGTCCGCGCGTT
Features (pLannotate 1.2.2; 22 found; start..end, strand, type, name):
    110..937     +  misc_recomb    baculovirus recombination region (lef2/ORF603): contains ORF603 and part of lef2
    949..1308    +  enhancer       CMV enhancer (fragment): human cytomegalovirus immediate early enhancer
   1310..1509    +  promoter       CMV promoter: human cytomegalovirus (CMV) immediate early promoter
   1661..1791    +  intron         chimeric intron (fragment): chimera between introns from chicken β-actin and rabbit β-globin
   1860..1878    +  promoter       T7 promoter: promoter for bacteriophage T7 RNA polymerase
   1879..1903    +  protein_bind   lac operator: The lac repressor binds to the lac operator to inhibit transcription in E. coli. This inhibition can be relieved by adding lactose or isopropyl-β-D-thiogalactopyranoside (IPTG). lac repressor encoded by lacI
   1919..2028    +  promoter       p10 promoter: baculovirus promoter for expression in insect cells
   2043..2153    +  CDS            TOMM20 (fragment): TOM20_HUMAN - Also known as KIAA0016. Experimental evidence at protein level: Swiss-Prot protein existence level 1. Central component of the receptor complex responsible for the recognition and translocation of cytosolically synthesized mitochondrial preproteins. Together with TOM22 functions as the transit peptide receptor at the surface of the mitochondrion outer membrane and facilitates the movement of preproteins into the TOM40 translocation pore (By similarity). Required for the translocation across the mitochondrial outer membrane of cytochrome P450 monooxygenases. From Homo sapiens (Hum
   2154..2867    +  CDS            mVenus: mVenus is a basic (constitutively fluorescent) yellow fluorescent protein published in 2006, derived from Aequorea victoria. It is reported to be a rapidly-maturing monomer with moderate acid sensitivity.
   2907..3068    +  CDS            pab (fragment): PAB_FINMA - Experimental evidence at protein level: Swiss-Prot protein existence level 1. Binds serum albumin. From Finegoldia magna (Peptostreptococcus magnus).
   3084..3103    +  CDS            capTEV™ (fragment): composite tag for in vivo biotinylation, TEV protease cleavage, and 6xHis tagging
   3135..3157    +  CDS            5xFLAG (fragment): five tandem FLAG® epitope tags
   3198..3230    +  CDS            HSV tag: HSV (herpes simplex virus) epitope tag
   3240..3257    +  CDS            6xHis: 6xHis affinity tag
   3272..3340    +  CDS            HBB (fragment): HBB_PONPY - Experimental evidence at transcript level: Swiss-Prot protein existence level 2. Involved in oxygen transport from the lung to the various peripheral tissues. From Pongo pygmaeus (Bornean orangutan).
   3415..3470    +  polyA_signal   β-globin poly(A) signal: rabbit β-globin polyadenylation signal (Gil and Proudfoot, 1987)
   3558..3605    +  terminator     T7 terminator: transcription terminator for bacteriophage T7 RNA polymerase
   3618..4323    +  misc_recomb    baculovirus recombination region (ORF1629): contains part of ORF1629
   4332..4365    +  protein_bind   loxP: Cre-mediated recombination occurs in the 8-bp core sequence (GCATACAT). Cre recombinase
   4533..5120    -  rep_origin     ori: high-copy-number ColE1/pMB1/pBR322/pUC origin of replication
   5133..5993    -  CDS            AmpR: β-lactamase; bla; confers resistance to ampicillin, carbenicillin, and related antibiotics
   5994..6045    -  promoter       AmpR promoter (fragment): bla
