>Addgene plasmid #114468 | pTriEX Tom20 mVenus BoLD | addgene full sequence | sequence record 223325 | Addgene NGS Result
TCCTGCATCTTTTAATCAAATCCCAAGATGTGTATAAACGCGCCGGTATGTACAGGAAGAGGTTTATACT
AAACTGTTACATTGCAAACGTGGTTTCGTGTGCCAAGTGTGAAAACCGATGTTTAATCAAGGCTCTGACG
CATTTCTACAACCACGACTCCAAGTGTGTGGGTGAAGTCATGCATCTTTTAATCAAATCCCAAGATGTGT
ATAAACCACCAAACTGCCAAAAAATGAAAACTGTCGACAAGCTCTGTCCGTTTGCTGGCAACTGCAAGGG
TCTCAATCCTATTTGTAATTATTGAATAATAAAACAATTATAAATGTCAAATTTGTTTTTTATTAACGAT
ACAAACCAAACGCAACAAGAACATTTGTAGTATTATCTATAATTGAAAACGCGTAGTTATAATCGCTGAG
GTAATATTTAAAATCATTTTCAAATGATTCACAGTTAATTTGCGACAATATAATTTTATTTTCACATAAA
CTAGACGCCTTGTCGTCTTCTTCTTCGTATTCCTTCTCTTTTTCATTTTTCTCTTCATAAAAATTAACAT
AGTTATTATCGTATCCATATATGTATCTATCGTATAGAGTAAATTTTTTGTTGTCATAAATATATATGTC
TTTTTTAATGGGGTGTATAGTACCGCTGCGCATAGTTTTTCTGTAATTTACAACAGTGCTATTTTCTGGT
AGTTCTTCGGAGTGTGTTGCTTTAATTATTAAATTTATATAATCAATGAATTTGGGATCGTCGGTTTTGT
ACAATATGTTGCCGGCATAGTACGCAGCTTCTTCTAGTTCAATTACACCATTTTTTAGCAGCACCGGATT
AACATAACTTTCCAAAATGTTGTACGAACCGTTAAACAAAAACAGTTCACCTCCCTTTTCTATACTATTG
TCTGCGAGCAGTTGTTTGTTGTTAAAAATAACAGCCATTGTAATGAGACGCACAAACTAATATCACAAAC
TGGAAATGTCTATCAATATATAGTTGCTGATGGCCGGCCTATTAATAGTAATCAATTACGGGGTCATTAG
TTCATAGCCCATATATGGAGTTCCGCGTTACATAACTTACGGTAAATGGCCCGCCTGGCTGACCGCCCAA
CGACCCCCGCCCATTGACGTCAATAATGACGTATGTTCCCATAGTAACGCCAATAGGGACTTTCCATTGA
CGTCAATGGGTGGAGTATTTACGGTAAACTGCCCACTTGGCAGTACATCAAGTGTATCATATGCCAAGTC
CGCCCCCTATTGACGTCAATGACGGTAAATGGCCCGCCTGGCATTATGCCCAGTACATGACCTTACGGGA
CTTTCCTACTTGGCAGTACATCTACGTATTAGTCATCGCTATTACCATGCTGATGCGGTTTTGGCAGTAC
ACCAATGGGCGTGGATAGCGGTTTGACTCACGGGGATTTCCAAGTCTCCACCCCATTGACGTCAATGGGA
GTTTGTTTTGGCACCAAAATCAACGGGACTTTCCAAAATGTCGTAATAACCCCGCCCCGTTGACGCAAAT
GGGCGGTAGGCGTGTACGGTGGGAGGTCTATATAAGCAGACGTCGTTTAGTGAACCGTCAGATCACTAGA
TGCTTTATTGCGGTAGTTTATCACAGTTAAATTGCTAACGCCAGTCTCGAACTTAACGTGCAGAAGTTGG
TCGTGAGGCACTGGGCAGGTAAGTATCGGGCCCTTTGTGCGGGGGGAGCGGCTCGGGGCTGTCCGCGGGG
GGACGGCTGCCTTCGGGGGGGACGGGGCAGGGCGGGGTTCGGCTTCTGGCGTGTGACCGGCGGCTCTAGA
GCCTCTGCTAACCATGTTCATGCCTTCTTCTTTTTCCTACAGCTCCTGGGCAACGTGCTGGTTATTGTGC
TGTCTCATCATTTTGGCAAAGAATTGGATCGGACCGAAATTAATACGACTCACTATAGGGGAATTGTGAG
CGGATAACAATTCCCCGGAGTTAATCCGGGACCTTTAATTCAACCCAACACAATATATTATAGTTAAATA
AGAATTATTATCAAATCATTTGTATATTAATTAAAATACTATACTGTAAATTACATTTTATTTACAATCA
AAGGAGATATACCATGGTGGGCCGCAACAGCGCGATTGCAGCTGGAGTGTGCGGCGCGCTGTTCATTGGC
TATTGCATTTACTTTGATCGCAAACGCCGCAGCGATCCGAACTTTAAATCTAGAGTGAGCAAGGGCGAGG
AGCTGTTCACCGGGGTGGTGCCCATCCTGGTCGAGCTGGACGGCGACGTAAACGGCCACAAGTTCAGCGT
GTCCGGCGAGGGCGAGGGCGATGCCACCTACGGCAAGCTGACCCTGAAGTTCATCAGCACCACCGGCAAG
CTGCCCGTGCCCTGGCCCACCCTCGTGACCACCCTCGGCTACGGCCTGCAGTGCTTCGCCCGCTACCCCG
ACCACATGAAGCAGCACGACTTCTTCAAGTCCGCCATGCCCGAAGGCTACGTCCAGGAGCGCACCATCTT
CTTCAAGGACGACGGCAACTACAAGACCCGCGCCGAGGTGAAGTTCGAGGGCGACACCCTGGTGAACCGC
ATCGAGCTGAAGGGCATCGACTTCAAGGAGGACGGCAACATCCTGGGGCACAAGCTGGAGTACAACTACA
ACAGCCACAACGTCTATATCACCGCCGACAAGCAGAAGAACGGCATCAAGGCAAACTTCAAGATCCGCCA
CAACATCGAGGACGGCGGCGTGCAGCTCGCCGACCACTACCAGCAGAACACCCCCATCGGCGACGGCCCC
GTGCTGCTGCCCGACAACCACTACCTGAGCTACCAGTCCAAACTGAGCAAAGACCCCAACGAGAAGCGCG
ATCACATGGTCCTGCTGGAGTTCGTGACCGCCGCCGGGATCACTCTCGGCATGGACGAGCTGTACAAGGG
TTCTGGAAGTGGATCCATGGTGGATAACAAACTGGCCACGATTGACCAGTGGCTGCTGAAAAACGCGAAA
GAAGATGCTATTGCAGAACTGAAAAAGGCTGGTATCACCCAGGACTATCTGTTCAACCGTATCAATGAGG
CGCATTTTGTGAATCAGGTTAACGTGCGGAAGAACGTGATCCTGAAAGCTCACGCCGGTGGTTCTGGTGG
TAGCCATCATCATCATCATCATGGCGGTGAAAATCTGTATTTCCAGGGCGGCCGCGACTACAAGGACGAC
GACGACAAATAAAAGCTTGCGGCCGCACAGCTGTATACACGTGCAAGCCAGCCAGAACTCGCCCCGGAAG
ACCCCGAGGATCTCGAGCACCACCATCACCATCACCATCACTAAGTGATTAACCTCAGGTGCAGGCTGCC
TATCAGAAGGTGGTGGCTGGTGTGGCCAATGCCCTGGCTCACAAATACCACTGAGATCGATCTTTTTCCC
TCTGCCAAAAATTATGGGGACATCATGAAGCCCCTTGAGCATCTGACTTCTGGCTAATAAAGGAAATTTA
TTTTCATTGCAATAGTGTGTTGGAATTTTTTGTGTCTCTCACTCGGAAGGACATATGGGAGGGCAAATCA
TTTAAAACATCAGAATGAGTATTTGGTTTAGAGTTTGGCAACATATGCCCATATGTAACTAGCATAACCC
CTTGGGGCCTCTAAACGGGTCTTGAGGGGTTTTTTGCTGAAAGCATGCGGAGGAAATTCTCCTTGAAGTT
TCCCTGGTGTTCAAAGTAAAGGAGTTTGCACCAGACGCACCTCTGTTCACTGGTCCGGCGTATTAAAACA
CGATACATTGTTATTAGTACATTTATTAAGCGCTAGATTCTGTGCGTTGTTGATTTACAGACAATTGTTG
TACGTATTTTAATAATTCATTAAATTTATAATCTTTAGGGTGGTATGTTAGAGCGAAAATCAAATGATTT
TCAGCGTCTTTATATCTGAATTTAAATATTAAATCCTCAATAGATTTGTAAAATAGGTTTCGATTAGTTT
CAAACAAGGGTTGTTTTTCCGAACCGATGGCTGGACTATCTAATGGATTTTCGCTCAACGCCACAAAACT
TGCCAAATCTTGTAGCAGCAATCTAGCTTTGTCGATATTCGTTTGTGTTTTGTTTTGTAATAAAGGTTCG
ACGTCGTTCAAAATATTATGCGCTTTTGTATTTCTTTCATCACTGTCGTTAGTGTACAATTGACTCGACG
TAAACACGTTAAATAGAGCTTGGACATATTTAACATCGGGCGTGTTAGCTTTATTAGGCCGATTATCGTC
GTCGTCCCAACCCTCGTCGTTAGAAGTTGCTTCCGAAGACGATTTTGCCATAGCCACACGACGCCTATTA
ATTGTGTCGGCTAACACGTCCGCGATCAAATTTGTAGTTGAGCTTTTTGGAATTGCGATCGCATAACTTC
GTATAGCATACATTATACGAAGTTATAAGCTCGGAACGCTGCGCTCGGTCGTTCGGCTGCGGCGAGCGGT
ATCAGCTCACTCAAAGGCGGTAATACGGTTATCCACAGAATCAGGGGATAACGCAGGAAAGAACATGTGA
GCAAAAGGCCAGCAAAAGGCCAGGAACCGTAAAAAGGCCGCGTTGCTGGCGTTTTTCCATAGGCTCCGCC
CCCTGACGAGCATCACAAAAATCGACGCTCAAGTCAGAGGTGGCGAAACCCGACAGGACTATAAAGATAC
CAGGCGTTTCCCCCTGGAAGCTCCCTCGTGCGCTCTCCTGTTCCGACCCTGCCGCTTACCGGATACCTGT
CCGCCTTTCTCCCTTCGGGAAGCGTGGCGCTTTCTCATAGCTCACGCTGTAGGTATCTCAGTTCGGTGTA
GGTCGTTCGCTCCAAGCTGGGCTGTGTGCACGAACCCCCCGTTCAGCCCGACCGCTGCGCCTTATCCGGT
AACTATCGTCTTGAGTCCAACCCGGTAAGACACGACTTATCGCCACTGGCAGCAGCCACTGGTAACAGGA
TTAGCAGAGCGAGGTATGTAGGCGGTGCTACAGAGTTCTTGAAGTGGTGGCCTAACTACGGCTACACTAG
AAGAACAGTATTTGGTATCTGCGCTCTGCTGAAGCCAGTTACCTTCGGAAAAAGAGTTGGTAGCTCTTGA
TCCGGCAAACAAACCACCGCTGGTAGCGGTGGTTTTTTTGTTTGCAAGCAGCAGATTACGCGCAGAAAAA
AAGGATCTCAAGAAGATCCTTTGTTACCAATGCTTAATCAGTGAGGCACCTATCTCAGCGATCTGTCTAT
TTCGTTCATCCATAGTTGCCTGACTCCCCGTCGTGTAGATAACTACGATACGGGAGGGCTTACCATCTGG
CCCCAGTGCTGCAATGATACCGCGAGACCCACGCTCACCGGCTCCAGATTTATCAGCAATAAACCAGCCA
GCCGGAAGGGCCGAGCGCAGAAGTGGTCCTGCAACTTTATCCGCCTCCATCCAGTCTATTAATTGTTGCC
GGGAAGCTAGAGTAAGTAGTTCGCCAGTTAATAGTTTGCGCAACGTTGTTGCCATTGCTACAGGCATCGT
GGTGTCACGCTCGTCGTTTGGTATGGCTTCATTCAGCTCCGGTTCCCAACGATCAAGGCGAGTTACATGA
TCCCCCATGTTGTGCAAAAAAGCGGTTAGCTCCTTCGGTCCTCCGATCGTTGTCAGAAGTAAGTTGGCCG
CAGTGTTATCACTCATGGTTATGGCAGCACTGCATAATTCTCTTACTGTCATGCCATCCGTAAGATGCTT
TTCTGTGACTGGTGAGTACTCAACCAAGTCATTCTGAGAATAGTGTATGCGGCGACCGAGTTGCTCTTGC
CCGGCGTCAATACGGGATAATACCGCGCCACATAGCAGAACTTTAAAAGTGCTCATCATTGGAAAACGTT
CTTCGGGGCGAAAACTCTCAAGGATCTTACCGCTGTTGAGATCCAGTTCGATGTAACCCACTCGTGCACC
CAACTGATCTTCAGCATCTTTTACTTTCACCAGCGTTTCTGGGTGAGCAAAAACAGGAAGGCAAAATGCC
GCAAAAAAGGGAATAAGGGCGACACGGAAATGTTGAATACTCATACTCTTCCTTTTTCAATATTATTGAA
GCATTTATCAGGGTTATTGTCTCATGTCCGCGCGTT
Features (pLannotate 1.2.2; 23 found; start..end, strand, type, name):
      4..39      +  CDS            lef2 (fragment): baculovirus late expression factor 2
    181..1008    +  misc_recomb    baculovirus recombination region (lef2/ORF603): contains ORF603 and part of lef2
   1020..1379    +  enhancer       CMV enhancer (fragment): human cytomegalovirus immediate early enhancer
   1381..1580    +  promoter       CMV promoter: human cytomegalovirus (CMV) immediate early promoter
   1732..1862    +  intron         chimeric intron (fragment): chimera between introns from chicken β-actin and rabbit β-globin
   1931..1949    +  promoter       T7 promoter: promoter for bacteriophage T7 RNA polymerase
   1950..1974    +  protein_bind   lac operator: The lac repressor binds to the lac operator to inhibit transcription in E. coli. This inhibition can be relieved by adding lactose or isopropyl-β-D-thiogalactopyranoside (IPTG). lac repressor encoded by lacI
   1990..2099    +  promoter       p10 promoter: baculovirus promoter for expression in insect cells
   2114..2224    +  CDS            TOMM20 (fragment): TOM20_HUMAN - Also known as KIAA0016. Experimental evidence at protein level: Swiss-Prot protein existence level 1. Central component of the receptor complex responsible for the recognition and translocation of cytosolically synthesized mitochondrial preproteins. Together with TOM22 functions as the transit peptide receptor at the surface of the mitochondrion outer membrane and facilitates the movement of preproteins into the TOM40 translocation pore (By similarity). Required for the translocation across the mitochondrial outer membrane of cytochrome P450 monooxygenases. From Homo sapiens (Hum
   2225..2938    +  CDS            mVenus: mVenus is a basic (constitutively fluorescent) yellow fluorescent protein published in 2006, derived from Aequorea victoria. It is reported to be a rapidly-maturing monomer with moderate acid sensitivity.
   2978..3139    +  CDS            pab (fragment): PAB_FINMA - Experimental evidence at protein level: Swiss-Prot protein existence level 1. Binds serum albumin. From Finegoldia magna (Peptostreptococcus magnus).
   3155..3174    +  CDS            capTEV™ (fragment): composite tag for in vivo biotinylation, TEV protease cleavage, and 6xHis tagging
   3206..3228    +  CDS            5xFLAG (fragment): five tandem FLAG® epitope tags
   3269..3301    +  CDS            HSV tag: HSV (herpes simplex virus) epitope tag
   3311..3328    +  CDS            6xHis: 6xHis affinity tag
   3343..3411    +  CDS            HBB (fragment): HBB_PONPY - Experimental evidence at transcript level: Swiss-Prot protein existence level 2. Involved in oxygen transport from the lung to the various peripheral tissues. From Pongo pygmaeus (Bornean orangutan).
   3486..3541    +  polyA_signal   β-globin poly(A) signal: rabbit β-globin polyadenylation signal (Gil and Proudfoot, 1987)
   3629..3676    +  terminator     T7 terminator: transcription terminator for bacteriophage T7 RNA polymerase
   3689..4394    +  misc_recomb    baculovirus recombination region (ORF1629): contains part of ORF1629
   4403..4436    +  protein_bind   loxP: Cre-mediated recombination occurs in the 8-bp core sequence (GCATACAT). Cre recombinase
   4604..5191    -  rep_origin     ori: high-copy-number ColE1/pMB1/pBR322/pUC origin of replication
   5204..6064    -  CDS            AmpR: β-lactamase; bla; confers resistance to ampicillin, carbenicillin, and related antibiotics
   6065..6116    -  promoter       AmpR promoter (fragment): bla
