[The description below was written by a language model from this plasmid's Addgene catalogue record and pLannotate feature annotations shown in this document.]
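Description:
pTriEX Tom20 mVenus BoLD is a mammalian expression plasmid built on the pTriEX backbone, a multi-host vector that stacks three promoters upstream of a single open reading frame. It is propagated in E. coli at high copy from a ColE1/pUC-type origin and selected with ampicillin through the β-lactamase gene. In mammalian cells, transcription is driven by the CMV enhancer/promoter followed by a chimeric chicken β-actin/rabbit β-globin intron fragment, and it ends at a rabbit β-globin polyadenylation signal. The backbone also carries a T7 promoter with lac operator and a T7 terminator for inducible bacterial expression. For insect cells it has a baculovirus p10 promoter flanked by lef2/ORF603 and ORF1629 recombination regions, which allow transfer into a baculovirus genome. A single loxP site is present as well. The record gives mammalian expression as the intended use.

The encoded fusion begins with a fragment of human TOMM20, the mitochondrial outer-membrane import receptor, which here serves to target the protein to mitochondria. This is followed by the monomeric yellow fluorescent protein mVenus and then BoLD, a small synthetic insert of about 168 bp. The annotation software matches BoLD to the albumin-binding protein PAB of Finegoldia magna, suggesting it is built on that type of small domain scaffold. Downstream lie His, TEV-site and FLAG elements, and the annotation also shows an HSV epitope tag and a second 6xHis tag in the same region. The associated publication concerns phage-display discovery of selective binders for photoswitchable proteins, so the construct probably presents a visible binder at mitochondria, although the record does not state BoLD's binding partner. The depositor and sequencing-derived records differ slightly in length but carry the same feature arrangement.
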