Addgene plasmid #114468: pTriEX Tom20 mVenus BoLD
Purpose: Mammalian expression of mitochondrially targeted, mVenus labelled BoLD
Depositing lab: Andrew Woolley. Depositing organization: University of Toronto. Publication: Discovering Selective Binders for Photoswitchable Proteins Using Phage Display. Reis JM, Xu X, McDonald S, Woloschuk RM, Jaikaran ASI, Vizeacoumar FS, Woolley GA, Uppalapati M. ACS Synth Biol. 2018 Oct 19;7(10):2355-2364. doi: 10.1021/acssynbio.8b00123. Epub 2018 Sep 27. PubMed 30203962.
Backbone
  Vector backbone: pTriEX
  Backbone size w/o insert (bp): 5886
  Vector type: Mammalian Expression
Growth in bacteria
  Bacterial resistance: Ampicillin, 100 μg/mL
  Growth temperature: 37°C
  Growth strain: DH5alpha
  Copy number: High Copy
Gene/Insert
  Gene/Insert name: BoLD
  Species: Synthetic
  Insert size (bp): 168
  Promoter: CMV
  Tag / fusion protein: TOM20 and mVenus (N terminal on insert); HIS, TEV and FLAG (C terminal on insert)
  Cloning method: Gibson Cloning
  Sequencing primers: 5′ CATGGTCCTGCTGGAGTTCGTG
Terms and licenses: Academic/Nonprofit Terms; Industry Terms: Not Available to Industry
How to cite: pTriEX Tom20 mVenus BoLD was a gift from Andrew Woolley (Addgene plasmid # 114468 ; http://n2t.net/addgene:114468 ; RRID:Addgene_114468)
